Addgene plasmid #179230: p23-mNeongreen-DDX21 HGV
Purpose: overexpression in human cells
Depositing lab: Ling-Ling Chen. Depositing organization: CAS Center for Excellence in Molecular Cell Science. Publication: lncRNA SLERT controls phase separation of FC/DFCs to facilitate Pol I transcription. Wu M, Xu G, Han C, Luan PF, Xing YH, Nan F, Yang LZ, Huang Y, Yang ZH, Shan L, Yang L, Liu J, Chen LL. Science. 2021 Jul 30;373(6554):547-555. doi: 10.1126/science.abf6582. PubMed 34326237.
Backbone
  Vector backbone: pHAGE-EF1a-IRES-ZsGreen
  Vector type: Mammalian Expression
Growth in bacteria
  Bacterial resistance: Ampicillin, 100 μg/mL
  Growth temperature: 37°C
  Growth strain: DH5alpha
  Copy number: High Copy
Gene/Insert
  Gene/Insert name: DDX21
  Species: H. sapiens (human)
  Mutation: D338H, E339G
  Entrez Gene: DDX21 (a.k.a. GUA, GURDB, II/Gu, RH, RH II/Gu, RH-II/GU, RH-II/GuA, gu-alpha)
  Tag / fusion protein: mNeongreen (N terminal on insert)
  Cloning method: Restriction Enzyme; 5′ cloning site unknown (unknown if destroyed)
Terms and licenses: Academic/Nonprofit Terms; Industry Terms: Not Available to Industry
How to cite: p23-mNeongreen-DDX21 HGV was a gift from Ling-Ling Chen (Addgene plasmid # 179230 ; http://n2t.net/addgene:179230 ; RRID:Addgene_179230)
