[The description below was written by a language model from this plasmid's Addgene catalogue record and pLannotate feature annotations shown in this document.]
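Description:
p23-mNeongreen-DDX21 HGV is a 10.2 kb mammalian expression plasmid built on the pHAGE-EF1a-IRES-ZsGreen backbone, an HIV-1-derived lentiviral transfer vector. It is maintained in E. coli through a high-copy ColE1/pUC-type origin and selected with ampicillin via the bla (AmpR) gene. The annotated sequence shows the usual lentiviral framework: a truncated 5' LTR, the Ψ packaging signal with an adjoining gag fragment, the Rev response element for Rev-dependent nuclear export of the vector RNA, the cPPT/CTS element, and a self-inactivating ΔU3 3' LTR. Although the catalogue lists it simply as a mammalian expression vector, these elements mean the cassette could in principle be packaged into lentiviral particles as well as delivered by transfection. The feature table does not annotate an IRES or ZsGreen, which suggests that this part of the parental backbone is no longer present downstream of the insert.

The payload is driven by the strong constitutive human EF-1α promoter and encodes mNeonGreen, a bright monomeric green/yellow fluorescent protein, fused through a short multiple-cloning-site-derived linker to the N terminus of human DDX21. A WPRE follows the coding region to enhance transcript stability and expression. DDX21 is a nucleolar RNA helicase involved in rRNA transcription, processing and modification. This version carries the substitutions D338H and E339G, reflected in the "HGV" name; the record does not state their functional consequence. The stated purpose is overexpression in human cells, where the fluorescent tag allows the mutant protein's localisation to be followed. The associated study concerns the lncRNA SLERT, nucleolar phase separation and Pol I transcription.
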