Features (pLannotate 1.2.2; 25 found; start..end, strand, type, name):
     48..141     +  rep_origin     SV40 ori (fragment): SV40 origin of replication
    166..203     +  CDS            lacI (fragment): lac repressor; lacI; The lac repressor binds to the lac operator to inhibit transcription in E. coli. This inhibition can be relieved by adding lactose or isopropyl-β-D-thiogalactopyranoside (IPTG).
    216..237     +  protein_bind   CAP binding site: CAP binding activates transcription in the presence of cAMP. E. coli catabolite activator protein
    252..282     +  promoter       lac promoter: promoter for the E. coli lac operon
    290..306     +  protein_bind   lac operator: The lac repressor binds to the lac operator to inhibit transcription in E. coli. This inhibition can be relieved by adding lactose or isopropyl-β-D-thiogalactopyranoside (IPTG). lac repressor encoded by lacI
    340..423     +  polyA_signal   SV40 poly(A) signal (fragment): SV40 polyadenylation signal
    590..919     +  CDS            nef (fragment): NEF_HV1BR - Experimental evidence at protein level: Swiss-Prot protein existence level 1. Extracellular Nef protein targets CD4(+) T-lymphocytes for apoptosis by interacting with CXCR4 surface receptors (PubMed:14990729). From Human immunodeficiency virus type 1 group M subtype B (isolate BRU/LAI) (HIV-1).
    967..1224    +  LTR            5' LTR (truncated): truncated 5' long terminal repeat (LTR) from HIV-1
   1271..1396    +  misc_feature   HIV-1 Ψ: packaging signal of human immunodeficiency virus type 1
   1380..1718    +  CDS            HIV-1 gag (fragment): gag protein from human immunodeficiency virus 1; gag
   1893..2126    +  misc_feature   RRE: The Rev response element (RRE) of HIV-1 allows for Rev-dependent mRNA export from the nucleus to the cytoplasm.
   2503..2603    +  CDS            Rev (fragment): human immunodeficiency virus 1 (HIV-1) Rev protein; rev; enhances nuclear export of unspliced and incompletely spliced viral mRNAs
   2648..2765    +  misc_feature   cPPT/CTS: central polypurine tract and central termination sequence of HIV-1
   2813..3991    +  promoter       EF-1α promoter: strong constitutive promoter for human elongation factor EF-1α
   3993..4012    +  promoter       tight TRE promoter (fragment): Tet-responsive promoter PTight, consisting of seven tet operator sequences followed by the minimal CMV promoter
   4036..4743    +  CDS            mNeonGreen: mNeonGreen is a basic (constitutively fluorescent) green/yellow fluorescent protein published in 2013, derived from Branchiostoma lanceolatum. It is reported to be a very rapidly-maturing monomer with moderate acid sensitivity.
   4744..4799    +  misc_feature   MCS (fragment): multiple cloning site
   4795..7140    +  CDS            DDX21: DDX21_HUMAN - Experimental evidence at protein level: Swiss-Prot protein existence level 1. RNA helicase that acts as a sensor of the transcriptional status of both RNA polymerase (Pol) I and II: promotes ribosomal RNA (rRNA) processing and transcription from polymerase II (Pol II) (PubMed:25470060, PubMed:28790157). Binds various RNAs, such as rRNAs, snoRNAs, 7SK and, at lower extent, mRNAs (PubMed:25470060). In the nucleolus, localizes to rDNA locus, where it directly binds rRNAs and snoRNAs, and promotes rRNA transcription, processing and modification. Required for rRNA 2'-O-methylation, po
   7183..7771    +  misc_feature   WPRE: woodchuck hepatitis virus posttranscriptional regulatory element
   7779..7844    +  CDS            nef (fragment): NEF_HV1Z2 - Experimental evidence at protein level: Swiss-Prot protein existence level 1. Extracellular Nef protein targets CD4(+) T-lymphocytes for apoptosis by interacting with CXCR4 surface receptors. From Human immunodeficiency virus type 1 group M subtype D (isolate Z2/CDC-Z34) (HIV-1).
   7846..8079    +  LTR            3' LTR (ΔU3): self-inactivating 3' long terminal repeat (LTR) from HIV-1
   8284..8388    +  promoter       AmpR promoter: bla
   8389..9249    +  CDS            AmpR: β-lactamase; bla; confers resistance to ampicillin, carbenicillin, and related antibiotics
   9420..10008   +  rep_origin     ori: high-copy-number ColE1/pMB1/pBR322/pUC origin of replication
  10191..42      +  CDS            lacI (fragment) (across the origin): lac repressor; lacI; The lac repressor binds to the lac operator to inhibit transcription in E. coli. This inhibition can be relieved by adding lactose or isopropyl-β-D-thiogalactopyranoside (IPTG).
>Addgene plasmid #179230 | p23-mNeongreen-DDX21 HGV | addgene full sequence | sequence record 355909 | Addgene NGS Result
AAACCGCCTCTCCCCGCGCGTTGGCCGATTCATTAATGCAGCAAGCTCATGGCTGACTAATTTTTTTTAT
TTATGCAGAGGCCGAGGCCGCCTCGGCCTCTGAGCTATTCCAGAAGTAGTGAGGAGGCTTTTTTGGAGGC
CTAGGCTTTTGCAAAAAGCTCCCCGTGGCACGACAGGTTTCCCGACTGGAAAGCGGGCAGTGAGCGCAAC
GCAATTAATGTGAGTTAGCTCACTCATTAGGCACCCCAGGCTTTACACTTTATGCTTCCGGCTCGTATGT
TGTGTGGAATTGTGAGCGGATAACAATTTCACACAGGAAACAGCTATGACATGATTACGAATTTCACAAA
TAAAGCATTTTTTTCACTGCATTCTAGTTGTGGTTTGTCCAAACTCATCAATGTATCTTATCATGTCTGG
ATCAACTGGATAACTCAAGCTAACCAAAATCATCCCAAACTTCCCACCCCATACCCTATTACCACTGCCA
ATTACCTGTGGTTTCATTTACTCTAAACCTGTGATTCCTCTGAATTATTTTCATTTTAAAGAAATTGTAT
TTGTTAAATATGTACTACAAACTTAGTAGTTGGAAGGGCTAATTCACTCCCAAAGAAGACAAGATATCCT
TGATCTGTGGATCTACCACACACAAGGCTACTTCCCTGATTAGCAGAACTACACACCAGGGCCAGGGGTC
AGATATCCACTGACCTTTGGATGGTGCTACAAGCTAGTACCAGTTGAGCCAGATAAGGTAGAAGAGGCCA
ATAAAGGAGAGAACACCAGCTTGTTACACCCTGTGAGCCTGCATGGGATGGATGACCCGGAGAGAGAAGT
GTTAGAGTGGAGGTTTGACAGCCGCCTAGCATTTCATCACGTGGCCCGAGAGCTGCATCCGGAGTACTTC
AAGAACTGCTGATATCGAGCTTGCTACAAGGGACTTTCCGCTGGGGACTTTCCAGGGAGGCGTGGCCTGG
GCGGGACTGGGGAGTGGCGAGCCCTCAGATCCTGCATATAAGCAGCTGCTTTTTGCCTGTACTGGGTCTC
TCTGGTTAGACCAGATCTGAGCCTGGGAGCTCTCTGGCTAACTAGGGAACCCACTGCTTAAGCCTCAATA
AAGCTTGCCTTGAGTGCTTCAAGTAGTGTGTGCCCGTCTGTTGTGTGACTCTGGTAACTAGAGATCCCTC
AGACCCTTTTAGTCAGTGTGGAAAATCTCTAGCAGTGGCGCCCGAACAGGGACTTGAAAGCGAAAGGGAA
ACCAGAGGAGCTCTCTCGACGCAGGACTCGGCTTGCTGAAGCGCGCACGGCAAGAGGCGAGGGGCGGCGA
CTGGTGAGTACGCCAAAAATTTTGACTAGCGGAGGCTAGAAGGAGAGAGATGGGTGCGAGAGCGTCAGTA
TTAAGCGGGGGAGAATTAGATCGCGATGGGAAAAAATTCGGTTAAGGCCAGGGGGAAAGAAAAAATATAA
ATTAAAACATATAGTATGGGCAAGCAGGGAGCTAGAACGATTCGCAGTTAATCCTGGCCTGTTAGAAACA
TCAGAAGGCTGTAGACAAATACTGGGACAGCTACAACCATCCCTTCAGACAGGATCAGAAGAACTTAGAT
CATTATATAATACAGTAGCAACCCTCTATTGTGTGCATCAAAGGATAGAGATAAAAGACACCAAGGAAGC
TTTAGACAAGATAGAGGAAGAGCAAAACAAAAGTAAGACCACCGCACAGCAAGCGGCCGGCCGCTGATCT
TCAGACCTGGAGGAGGAGATATGAGGGACAATTGGAGAAGTGAATTATATAAATATAAAGTAGTAAAAAT
TGAACCATTAGGAGTAGCACCCACCAAGGCAAAGAGAAGAGTGGTGCAGAGAGAAAAAAGAGCAGTGGGA
ATAGGAGCTTTGTTCCTTGGGTTCTTGGGAGCAGCAGGAAGCACTATGGGCGCAGCGTCAATGACGCTGA
CGGTACAGGCCAGACAATTATTGTCTGGTATAGTGCAGCAGCAGAACAATTTGCTGAGGGCTATTGAGGC
GCAACAGCATCTGTTGCAACTCACAGTCTGGGGCATCAAGCAGCTCCAGGCAAGAATCCTGGCTGTGGAA
AGATACCTAAAGGATCAACAGCTCCTGGGGATTTGGGGTTGCTCTGGAAAACTCATTTGCACCACTGCTG
TGCCTTGGAATGCTAGTTGGAGTAATAAATCTCTGGAACAGATTTGGAATCACACGACCTGGATGGAGTG
GGACAGAGAAATTAACAATTACACAAGCTTAATACACTCCTTAATTGAAGAATCGCAAAACCAGCAAGAA
AAGAATGAACAAGAATTATTGGAATTAGATAAATGGGCAAGTTTGTGGAATTGGTTTAACATAACAAATT
GGCTGTGGTATATAAAATTATTCATAATGATAGTAGGAGGCTTGGTAGGTTTAAGAATAGTTTTTGCTGT
ACTTTCTATAGTGAATAGAGTTAGGCAGGGATATTCACCATTATCGTTTCAGACCCACCTCCCAACCCCG
AGGGGACCCGACAGGCCCGAAGGAATAGAAGAAGAAGGTGGAGAGAGAGACAGAGACAGATCCATTCGAT
TAGTGAACGGATCTCGACGGTATCGCCGAATTCACAAATGGCAGTATTCATCCACAATTTTAAAAGAAAA
GGGGGGATTGGGGGGTACAGTGCAGGGGAAAGAATAGTAGACATAATAGCAACAGACATACAAACTAAAG
AATTACAAAAACAAATTACAAAAATTCAAAATTTTCGGGTTTATTACAGGGACAGCAGAGATCCAGTTTG
GACTAGTCGTGAGGCTCCGGTGCCCGTCAGTGGGCAGAGCGCACATCGCCCACAGTCCCCGAGAAGTTGG
GGGGAGGGGTCGGCAATTGAACCGGTGCCTAGAGAAGGTGGCGCGGGGTAAACTGGGAAAGTGATGTCGT
GTACTGGCTCCGCCTTTTTCCCGAGGGTGGGGGAGAACCGTATATAAGTGCAGTAGTCGCCGTGAACGTT
CTTTTTCGCAACGGGTTTGCCGCCAGAACACAGGTAAGTGCCGTGTGTGGTTCCCGCGGGCCTGGCCTCT
TTACGGGTTATGGCCCTTGCGTGCCTTGAATTACTTCCACCTGGCTGCAGTACGTGATTCTTGATCCCGA
GCTTCGGGTTGGAAGTGGGTGGGAGAGTTCGAGGCCTTGCGCTTAAGGAGCCCCTTCGCCTCGTGCTTGA
GTTGAGGCCTGGCCTGGGCGCTGGGGCCGCCGCGTGCGAATCTGGTGGCACCTTCGCGCCTGTCTCGCTG
CTTTCGATAAGTCTCTAGCCATTTAAAATTTTTGATGACCTGCTGCGACGCTTTTTTTCTGGCAAGATAG
TCTTGTAAATGCGGGCCAAGATCTGCACACTGGTATTTCGGTTTTTGGGGCCGCGGGCGGCGACGGGGCC
CGTGCGTCCCAGCGCACATGTTCGGCGAGGCGGGGCCTGCGAGCGCGGCCACCGAGAATCGGACGGGGGT
AGTCTCAAGCTGGCCGGCCTGCTCTGGTGCCTGGCCTCGCGCCGCCGTGTATCGCCCCGCCCTGGGCGGC
AAGGCTGGCCCGGTCGGCACCAGTTGCGTGAGCGGAAAGATGGCCGCTTCCCGGCCCTGCTGCAGGGAGC
TCAAAATGGAGGACGCGGCGCTCGGGAGAGCGGGCGGGTGAGTCACCCACACAAAGGAAAAGGGCCTTTC
CGTCCTCAGCCGTCGCTTCATGTGACTCCACGGAGTACCGGGCGCCGTCCAGGCACCTCGATTAGTTCTC
GAGCTTTTGGAGTACGTCGTCTTTAGGTTGGGGGGAGGGGTTTTATGCGATGGAGTTTCCCCACACTGAG
TGGGTGGAGACTGAAGTTAGGCCAGCTTGGCACTTGATGTAATTCTCCTTGGAATTTGCCCTTTTTGAGT
TTGGATCTTGGTTCATTCTCAAGCCTCAGACAGTGGTTCAAAGTTTTTTTCTTCCATTTCAGGTGTCGTG
AGGTTTAGTGAACCGTCAGATCCGCTAGCGCTACCGGTCGCCACCATGGTGTCCAAGGGCGAAGAGGACA
ACATGGCCAGCCTGCCTGCCACCCACGAGCTGCACATCTTCGGCAGCATCAACGGCGTGGACTTCGACAT
GGTGGGACAGGGCACCGGCAACCCCAACGACGGCTACGAGGAACTGAACCTGAAGTCCACAAAGGGCGAC
CTGCAGTTCAGCCCCTGGATTCTGGTGCCCCACATCGGCTACGGCTTCCACCAGTACCTGCCCTACCCCG
ACGGCATGAGCCCTTTTCAGGCCGCCATGGTGGATGGCAGCGGCTACCAGGTGCACCGGACCATGCAGTT
TGAGGACGGCGCCAGCCTGACCGTGAACTACCGGTACACATACGAGGGCAGCCACATCAAGGGCGAGGCC
CAAGTGAAGGGCACAGGCTTTCCAGCCGACGGCCCCGTGATGACCAATAGCCTGACAGCCGCCGACTGGT
GCAGAAGCAAGAAAACCTACCCCAATGACAAGACCATCATCAGCACCTTCAAGTGGTCCTACACCACCGG
CAATGGCAAGCGGTACAGAAGCACCGCCCGGACCACCTACACCTTCGCCAAACCCATGGCCGCCAACTAC
CTGAAGAACCAGCCTATGTACGTGTTCCGCAAGACCGAGCTGAAGCACTCCAAGACAGAACTGAACTTCA
AAGAGTGGCAGAAAGCCTTCACCGACGTGATGGGCATGGACGAGCTGTACAAGTCCGGACTCAGATCTCG
AGCTCAAGCTTCGAATTCTGCAGTCGACGGTACCCCGGGAAAACTCCGTAGTGACGCTGGTTTGGAATCA
GACACCGCAATGAAAAAAGGGGAGACACTGCGAAAGCAAACCGAGGAGAAAGAGAAAAAAGAGAAGCCAA
AATCTGATAAGACTGAAGAGATAGCAGAAGAGGAAGAAACTGTTTTCCCCAAAGCTAAACAAGTTAAAAA
GAAAGCAGAGCCTTCTGAAGTTGACATGAATTCTCCTAAATCCAAAAAGGCAAAAAAGAAAGAGGAGCCA
TCTCAAAATGACATTTCTCCTAAAACCAAAAGTTTGAGAAAGAAAAAGGAGCCCATTGAAAAGAAAGTGG
TTTCTTCTAAAACCAAAAAAGTGACAAAAAATGAGGAGCCTTCTGAGGAAGAAATAGATGCTCCTAAGCC
CAAGAAGATGAAGAAAGAAAAGGAAATGAATGGAGAAACTAGAGAGAAAAGCCCCAAACTGAAGAATGGA
TTTCCTCATCCTGAACCGGACTGTAACCCCAGTGAAGCTGCCAGTGAAGAAAGTAACAGTGAGATAGAGC
AGGAAATACCTGTGGAACAAAAAGAAGGCGCTTTCTCTAATTTTCCCATATCTGAAGAAACTATTAAACT
TCTCAAAGGCCGAGGAGTGACCTTCCTATTTCCTATACAAGCAAAGACATTCCATCATGTTTACAGCGGG
AAGGACTTAATTGCACAGGCACGGACAGGAACTGGGAAGACATTCTCCTTTGCCATCCCTTTGATTGAGA
AACTTCATGGGGAACTGCAAGACAGGAAGAGAGGCCGTGCCCCTCAGGTACTGGTTCTTGCACCTACAAG
AGAGTTGGCAAATCAAGTAAGCAAAGACTTCAGTGACATCACAAAAAAGCTGTCAGTGGCTTGTTTTTAT
GGTGGAACTCCCTATGGAGGTCAATTTGAACGCATGAGGAATGGGATTGATATCCTGGTTGGAACACCAG
GTCGTATCAAAGACCACATACAGAATGGCAAACTAGATCTCACCAAACTTAAGCATGTTGTCCTGCATGG
AGTGGACCAGATGTTGGATATGGGATTTGCTGATCAAGTGGAAGAGATTTTAAGTGTGGCATACAAGAAA
GATTCTGAAGACAATCCCCAAACATTGCTTTTTTCTGCAACTTGCCCTCATTGGGTATTTAATGTTGCCA
AGAAATACATGAAATCTACATATGAACAGGTGGACCTGATTGGTAAAAAGACTCAGAAAACGGCAATAAC
TGTGGAGCATCTGGCTATTAAGTGCCACTGGACTCAGAGGGCAGCAGTTATTGGGGATGTCATCCGAGTA
TATAGTGGTCATCAAGGACGCACTATCATCTTTTGTGAAACCAAGAAAGAAGCCCAGGAGCTGTCCCAGA
ATTCAGCTATAAAGCAGGATGCTCAGTCCTTGCATGGAGACATTCCACAGAAGCAAAGGGAAATCACCCT
GAAAGGTTTTAGAAATGGTAGTTTTGGAGTTTTGGTGGCAACCAATGTTGCTGCACGTGGGTTAGACATC
CCTGAGGTTGATTTGGTTATACAAAGCTCTCCACCAAAGGATGTAGAGTCCTACATTCATCGATCCGGGC
GGACAGGCAGAGCTGGAAGGACGGGGGTGTGCATCTGCTTTTATCAGCACAAGGAAGAATATCAGTTAGT
ACAAGTGGAGCAAAAAGCGGGAATTAAGTTCAAACGAATAGGTGTTCCTTCTGCAACAGAAATAATAAAA
GCTTCCAGCAAAGATGCCATCAGGCTTTTGGATTCCGTGCCTCCCACTGCCATTAGTCACTTCAAACAAT
CAGCTGAGAAGCTGATAGAGGAGAAGGGAGCTGTGGAAGCTCTGGCAGCAGCACTGGCCCATATTTCAGG
TGCCACGTCCGTAGACCAGCGCTCCTTGATCAACTCAAATGTGGGTTTTGTGACCATGATCTTGCAGTGC
TCAATTGAAATGCCAAATATTAGTTATGCTTGGAAAGAACTTAAAGAGCAGCTGGGCGAGGAGATTGATT
CCAAAGTGAAGGGAATGGTTTTTCTCAAAGGAAAGCTGGGTGTTTGCTTTGATGTACCTACCGCATCAGT
AACAGAAATACAGGAGAAATGGCATGATTCACGACGCTGGCAGCTCTCTGTGGCCACAGAGCAACCAGAA
CTGGAAGGACCACGGGAAGGATATGGAGGCTTCAGGGGACAGCGGGAAGGCAGTCGAGGCTTCAGGGGAC
AGCGGGACGGAAACAGAAGATTCAGAGGACAGCGGGAAGGCAGTAGAGGCCCGAGAGGACAGCGATCAGG
AGGTGGCAACAAAAGTAACAGATCCCAAAACAAAGGCCAGAAGCGGAGTTTCAGTAAAGCATTTGGTCAA
TAAGGATCCACCGGATCTAGATAACGCCCATCGATAGATCCTAATCAACCTCTGGATTACAAAATTTGTG
AAAGATTGACTGGTATTCTTAACTATGTTGCTCCTTTTACGCTATGTGGATACGCTGCTTTAATGCCTTT
GTATCATGCTATTGCTTCCCGTATGGCTTTCATTTTCTCCTCCTTGTATAAATCCTGGTTGCTGTCTCTT
TATGAGGAGTTGTGGCCCGTTGTCAGGCAACGTGGCGTGGTGTGCACTGTGTTTGCTGACGCAACCCCCA
CTGGTTGGGGCATTGCCACCACCTGTCAGCTCCTTTCCGGGACTTTCGCTTTCCCCCTCCCTATTGCCAC
GGCGGAACTCATCGCCGCCTGCCTTGCCCGCTGCTGGACAGGGGCTCGGCTGTTGGGCACTGACAATTCC
GTGGTGTTGTCGGGGAAATCATCGTCCTTTCCTTGGCTGCTCGCCTGTGTTGCCACCTGGATTCTGCGCG
GGACGTCCTTCTGCTACGTCCCTTCGGCCCTCAATCCAGCGGACCTTCCTTCCCGCGGCCTGCTGCCGGC
TCTGCGGCCTCTTCCGCGTCTTCGCCTTCGCCCTCAGACGAGTCGGATCTCCCTTTGGGCCGCCTCCCCG
CCTGAGATCCTTTAAGACCAATGACTTACAAGGCAGCTGTAGATCTTAGCCACTTTTTAAAAGAAAAGGG
GGGACTGGAAGGGCTAATTCACTCCCAACGAAGACAAGATCTGCTTTTTGCTTGTACTGGGTCTCTCTGG
TTAGACCAGATCTGAGCCTGGGAGCTCTCTGGCTAACTAGGGAACCCACTGCTTAAGCCTCAATAAAGCT
TGCCTTGAGTGCTTCAAGTAGTGTGTGCCCGTCTGTTGTGTGACTCTGGTAACTAGAGATCCCTCAGACC
CTTTTAGTCAGTGTGGAAAATCTCTAGCAGTAGTAGTTCATGTCATCTTATTATTCAGTATTTATAACTT
GCAAAGAAATGAATATCAGAGAGTGAGAGGCCCGGGTTAATTAAGGAAAGGGCTAGATCATTCTTGAAGA
CGAAAGGGCCTCGTGATACGCCTATTTTTATAGGTTAATGTCATGATAATAATGGTTTCTTAGACGTCAG
GTGGCACTTTTCGGGGAAATGTGCGCGGAACCCCTATTTGTTTATTTTTCTAAATACATTCAAATATGTA
TCCGCTCATGAGACAATAACCCTGATAAATGCTTCAATAATATTGAAAAAGGAAGAGTATGAGTATTCAA
CATTTCCGTGTCGCCCTTATTCCCTTTTTTGCGGCATTTTGCCTTCCTGTTTTTGCTCACCCAGAAACGC
TGGTGAAAGTAAAAGATGCTGAAGATCAGTTGGGTGCACGAGTGGGTTACATCGAACTGGATCTCAACAG
CGGTAAGATCCTTGAGAGTTTTCGCCCCGAAGAACGTTTTCCAATGATGAGCACTTTTAAAGTTCTGCTA
TGTGGCGCGGTATTATCCCGTGTTGACGCCGGGCAAGAGCAACTCGGTCGCCGCATACACTATTCTCAGA
ATGACTTGGTTGAGTACTCACCAGTCACAGAAAAGCATCTTACGGATGGCATGACAGTAAGAGAATTATG
CAGTGCTGCCATAACCATGAGTGATAACACTGCGGCCAACTTACTTCTGACAACGATCGGAGGACCGAAG
GAGCTAACCGCTTTTTTGCACAACATGGGGGATCATGTAACTCGCCTTGATCGTTGGGAACCGGAGCTGA
ATGAAGCCATACCAAACGACGAGCGTGACACCACGATGCCTGTAGCAATGGCAACAACGTTGCGCAAACT
ATTAACTGGCGAACTACTTACTCTAGCTTCCCGGCAACAATTAATAGACTGGATGGAGGCGGATAAAGTT
GCAGGACCACTTCTGCGCTCGGCCCTTCCGGCTGGCTGGTTTATTGCTGATAAATCTGGAGCCGGTGAGC
GTGGGTCTCGCGGTATCATTGCAGCACTGGGGCCAGATGGTAAGCCCTCCCGTATCGTAGTTATCTACAC
GACGGGGAGTCAGGCAACTATGGATGAACGAAATAGACAGATCGCTGAGATAGGTGCCTCACTGATTAAG
CATTGGTAACTGTCAGACCAAGTTTACTCATATATACTTTAGATTGATTTAAAACTTCATTTTTAATTTA
AAAGGATCTAGGTGAAGATCCTTTTTGATAATCTCATGACCAAAATCCCTTAACGTGAGTTTTCGTTCCA
CTGAGCGTCAGACCCCGTAGAAAAGATCAAAGGATCTTCTTGAGATCCTTTTTTTCTGCGCGTAATCTGC
TGCTTGCAAACAAAAAAACCACCGCTACCAGCGGTGGTTTGTTTGCCGGATCAAGAGCTACCAACTCTTT
TTCCGAAGGTAACTGGCTTCAGCAGAGCGCAGATACCAAATACTGTTCTTCTAGTGTAGCCGTAGTTAGG
CCACCACTTCAAGAACTCTGTAGCACCGCCTACATACCTCGCTCTGCTAATCCTGTTACCAGTGGCTGCT
GCCAGTGGCGATAAGTCGTGTCTTACCGGGTTGGACTCAAGACGATAGTTACCGGATAAGGCGCAGCGGT
CGGGCTGAACGGGGGGTTCGTGCACACAGCCCAGCTTGGAGCGAACGACCTACACCGAACTGAGATACCT
ACAGCGTGAGCTATGAGAAAGCGCCACGCTTCCCGAAGGGAGAAAGGCGGACAGGTATCCGGTAAGCGGC
AGGGTCGGAACAGGAGAGCGCACGAGGGAGCTTCCAGGGGGAAACGCCTGGTATCTTTATAGTCCTGTCG
GGTTTCGCCACCTCTGACTTGAGCGTCGATTTTTGTGATGCTCGTCAGGGGGGCGGAGCCTATGGAAAAA
CGCCAGCAACGCGGCCTTTTTACGGTTCCTGGCCTTTTGCTGGCCTTTTGCTCACATGTTCTTTCCTGCG
TTATCCCCTGATTCTGTGGATAACCGTATTACCGCCTTTGAGTGAGCTGATACCGCTCGCCGCAGCCGAA
CGACCGAGCGCAGCGAGTCAGTGAGCGAGGAAGCGGAAGAGCGCCCAATACGC
